Addgene plasmid #187814: GB4360
Purpose: Module for dCasEV2.1 activated expression ATF1, Atr delta11 and HarFAR.
Depositing lab: Diego Orzaez. Depositing organization: Instituto de Biologia Molecular y Celular de Plantas. Publication: Tunable control of insect pheromone biosynthesis in Nicotiana benthamiana. Kallam K, Moreno-Gimenez E, Mateos-Fernandez R, Tansley C, Gianoglio S, Orzaez D, Patron N. Plant Biotechnol J. 2023 Apr 9. doi: 10.1111/pbi.14048. PubMed 37032497.
Backbone
  Vector backbone: pDGB3_alpha1
  Vector type: Plant Expression
Growth in bacteria
  Bacterial resistance: Kanamycin, 50 μg/mL
  Growth temperature: 37°C
  Growth strain: DH5alpha
  Copy number: High Copy
Gene/Insert
  Gene/Insert name: Moth Pheromone pathway
  Species: Synthetic
  Cloning method: Restriction Enzyme; 5′ cloning site Unknown (unknown if destroyed)
Terms and licenses: Academic/Nonprofit Terms; Industry Terms: Not Available to Industry
Depositor comments: Contains the Transcriptional Units for constitutive expression of kanamycin resistance, and for dCasEV2.1-regulated expression of ScATF1, Atr delta11 and HarFAR
How to cite: GB4360 was a gift from Diego Orzaez (Addgene plasmid # 187814 ; http://n2t.net/addgene:187814 ; RRID:Addgene_187814)
