[The description below was written by a language model from this plasmid's Addgene catalogue record and pLannotate feature annotations shown in this document.]
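Description:
GB4360 is a GoldenBraid-style plant expression plasmid built on the pDGB3_alpha1 backbone, a binary T-DNA vector of about 18.2 kb. The backbone carries a high-copy ColE1/pUC-type origin with a pBR322 bom region for propagation in E. coli. It also carries the pVS1 replication and stability functions (RepA, oriV, StaA), which support maintenance in Agrobacterium. Bacterial selection is by kanamycin through an aph(3')-Ia KanR gene located outside the T-DNA. Nopaline-type left and right border repeats delimit the roughly 12 kb region that would be transferred into plant cells.

Next to the left border within the T-DNA is a plant selection cassette in which the NOS promoter drives nptII (neo) with a NOS terminator, giving constitutive kanamycin resistance in plants. The rest of the T-DNA is described as a synthetic moth pheromone pathway made of three transcriptional units encoding yeast ATF1 (an alcohol O-acetyltransferase), the Atr delta11 fatty acyl desaturase and the HarFAR fatty acyl reductase. Each unit is designed to be switched on by the dCasEV2.1 programmable transcriptional activator rather than expressed constitutively. The automated annotation detects the ATF1 coding sequence and a delta11 desaturase, the latter matched by homology to a Choristoneura rosaceana enzyme. It does not label HarFAR, which presumably lies in the unannotated stretch before the right border, and it does not identify the activator-responsive promoters or the terminators. The dCasEV2.1 components and guide RNAs are not recorded as part of this module and would presumably need to be supplied separately. According to the record, the construct serves tunable control of insect pheromone biosynthesis in Nicotiana benthamiana.
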