Features (pLannotate 1.2.2; 15 found; start..end, strand, type, name):
    171..1244    +  CDS            pVS1 RepA: replication protein from the Pseudomonas plasmid pVS1 (Heeb et al., 2000)
   1310..1504    +  rep_origin     pVS1 oriV: origin of replication for the Pseudomonas plasmid pVS1 (Heeb et al., 2000)
   1707..1746    +  CDS            rop (fragment): Rop protein, which maintains plasmids at low copy number; rop
   1848..1988    +  misc_feature   bom: basis of mobility region from pBR322
   2174..2762    -  rep_origin     ori: high-copy-number ColE1/pMB1/pBR322/pUC origin of replication
   2850..3665    -  CDS            KanR: aminoglycoside phosphotransferase; aph(3')-Ia; confers resistance to kanamycin in bacteria or G418 (Geneticin®) in eukaryotes
   4098..4122    +  misc_feature   LB T-DNA repeat: left border repeat from nopaline C58 T-DNA
   4167..4419    -  terminator     NOS terminator: nopaline synthase terminator and poly(A) signal
   4462..5253    -  CDS            neo: KKA2_KLEPN - Also known as kan, nptII. Experimental evidence at protein level: Swiss-Prot protein existence level 1. Resistance to kanamycin, neomycin, paromomycin, ribostamycin, butirosin and gentamicin B. From Klebsiella pneumoniae.
   5287..5466    -  promoter       NOS promoter: nopaline synthase promoter
   7107..8681    +  CDS            ATF1: ATF1_YEAST - Experimental evidence at protein level: Swiss-Prot protein existence level 1. Major alcohol O-acetyltransferase that uses acetyl-CoA to synthesize acetate esters from various alcohols, producing ethyl acetate, isoamyl acetate, isobutyl acetate, butyl acetate, hexyl acetate, heptyl acetate and octyl acetate (PubMed:7764365, PubMed:9758847, PubMed:10653746, PubMed:12937998, PubMed:16845703, PubMed:18597084, PubMed:17891501, PubMed:25306884, PubMed:28160314). The alcohol acyltransferase activity is promiscuous with regard to alcohol but relatively specific for acetyl-CoA since ATF1 d
  10646..11620   +  CDS            ACO11_CHORO: Experimental evidence at protein level: Swiss-Prot protein existence level 1. Catalyzes the formation of Delta(11) fatty acyl precursors in the pheromone gland, with a preference for myristic acid. From Choristoneura rosaceana (Oblique banded leafroller).
  15978..16002   +  misc_feature   RB T-DNA repeat: right border repeat from nopaline C58 T-DNA
  16342..16743   +  CDS            Y4CG_SINFN (fragment): Protein inferred from homology: Swiss-Prot protein existence level 3. From Sinorhizobium fredii (strain NBRC 101917 / NGR234).
  17303..17932   +  CDS            pVS1 StaA: stability protein from the Pseudomonas plasmid pVS1 (Heeb et al., 2000)
>Addgene plasmid #187814 | GB4360 | addgene full sequence | sequence record 378050 | Addgene NGS Result
AGATGAATTTTAGCGGCTAAAGGAGGCGGCATGGAAAATCAAGAACAACCAGGCACCGACGCCGTGGAAT
GCCCCATGTGTGGAGGAACGGGCGGTTGGCCAGGCGTAAGCGGCTGGGTTGCCTGCCGGCCCTGCAATGG
CACTGGAACCCCCAAGCCCGAGGAATCGGCGTGAGCGGTCGCAAACCATCCGGCCCGGTACAAATCGGCG
CGGCGCTGGGTGATGACCTGGTGGAGAAGTTGAAGGCCGCGCAGGCCGCCCAGCGGCAACGCATCGAGGC
AGAAGCACGCCCCGGTGAATCGTGGCAAGCGGCCGCTGATCGAATCCGCAAAGAATCCCGGCAACCGCCG
GCAGCCGGTGCGCCGTCGATTAGGAAGCCGCCCAAGGGCGACGAGCAACCAGATTTTTTCGTTCCGATGC
TCTATGACGTGGGCACCCGCGATAGTCGCAGCATCATGGACGTGGCCGTTTTCCGTCTGTCGAAGCGTGA
CCGACGAGCTGGCGAGGTGATCCGCTACGAGCTTCCAGACGGGCACGTAGAGGTTTCCGCAGGGCCGGCC
GGCATGGCCAGTGTGTGGGATTACGACCTGGTACTGATGGCGGTTTCCCATCTAACCGAATCCATGAACC
GATACCGGGAAGGGAAGGGAGACAAGCCCGGCCGCGTGTTCCGTCCACACGTTGCGGACGTACTCAAGTT
CTGCCGGCGAGCCGATGGCGGAAAGCAGAAAGACGACCTGGTAGAAACCTGCATTCGGTTAAACACCACG
CACGTTGCCATGCAGCGTACGAAGAAGGCCAAGAACGGCCGCCTGGTGACGGTATCCGAGGGTGAAGCCT
TGATTAGCCGCTACAAGATCGTAAAGAGCGAAACCGGGCGGCCGGAGTACATCGAGATCGAGCTAGCTGA
TTGGATGTACCGCGAGATCACAGAAGGCAAGAACCCGGACGTGCTGACGGTTCACCCCGATTACTTTTTG
ATCGATCCCGGCATCGGCCGTTTTCTCTACCGCCTGGCACGCCGCGCCGCAGGCAAGGCAGAAGCCAGAT
GGTTGTTCAAGACGATCTACGAACGCAGTGGCAGCGCCGGAGAGTTCAAGAAGTTCTGTTTCACCGTGCG
CAAGCTGATCGGGTCAAATGACCTGCCGGAGTACGATTTGAAGGAGGAGGCGGGGCAGGCTGGCCCGATC
CTAGTCATGCGCTACCGCAACCTGATCGAGGGCGAAGCATCCGCCGGTTCCTAATGTACGGAGCAGATGC
TAGGGCAAATTGCCCTAGCAGGGGAAAAAGGTCGAAAAGGACTCTTTCCTGTGGATAGCACGTACATTGG
GAACCCAAAGCCGTACATTGGGAACCGGAACCCGTACATTGGGAACCCAAAGCCGTACATTGGGAACCGG
TCACACATGTAAGTGACTGATATAAAAGAGAAAAAAGGCGATTTTTCCGCCTAAAACTCTTTAAAACTTA
TTAAAACTCTTAAAACCCGCCTGGCCTGTGCATAACTGTCTGGCCAGCGCACAGCCGAAGAGCTGCAAAA
AGCGCCTACCCTTCGGTCGCTGCGCTCCCTACGCCCCGCCGCTTCGCGTCGGCCTATCGCGGCCGCTGGC
CGCTCAAAAATGGCTGGCCTACGGCCAGGCAATCTACCAGGGCGCGGACAAGCCGCGCCGTCGCCACTCG
ACCGCCGGCGCCCACATCAAGGCACCCTGCCTCGCGCGTTTCGGTGATGACGGTGAAAACCTCTGACACA
TGCAGCTCCCGGTGACGGTCACAGCTTGTCTGTAAGCGGATGCCGGGAGCAGACAAGCCCGTCAGGGCGC
GTCAGCGGGTGTTGGCGGGTGTCGGGGCGCAGCCATGACCCAGTCACGTAGCGATAGCGGAGTGTATACT
GGCTTAACTATGCGGCATCAGAGCAGATTGTACTGAGAGTGCACCATATGCGGTGTGAAATACCGCACAG
ATGCGTAAGGAGAAAATACCGCATCAGGCGCTCTTCCGCTTCCTCGCTCACTGACTCGCTGCGCTCGGTC
GTTCGGCTGCGGCGAGCGGTATCAGCTCACTCAAAGGCGGTAATACGGTTATCCACAGAATCAGGGGATA
ACGCAGGAAAGAACATGTGAGCAAAAGGCCAGCAAAAGGCCAGGAACCGTAAAAAGGCCGCGTTGCTGGC
GTTTTTCCATAGGCTCCGCCCCCCTGACGAGCATCACAAAAATCGACGCTCAAGTCAGAGGTGGCGAAAC
CCGACAGGACTATAAAGATACCAGGCGTTTCCCCCTGGAAGCTCCCTCGTGCGCTCTCCTGTTCCGACCC
TGCCGCTTACCGGATACCTGTCCGCCTTTCTCCCTTCGGGAAGCGTGGCGCTTTCTCATAGCTCACGCTG
TAGGTATCTCAGTTCGGTGTAGGTCGTTCGCTCCAAGCTGGGCTGTGTGCACGAACCCCCCGTTCAGCCC
GACCGCTGCGCCTTATCCGGTAACTATCGTCTTGAGTCCAACCCGGTAAGACACGACTTATCGCCACTGG
CAGCAGCCACTGGTAACAGGATTAGCAGAGCGAGGTATGTAGGCGGTGCTACAGAGTTCTTGAAGTGGTG
GCCTAACTACGGCTACACTAGAAGGACAGTATTTGGTATCTGCGCTCTGCTGAAGCCAGTTACCTTCGGA
AAAAGAGTTGGTAGCTCTTGATCCGGCAAACAAACCACCGCTGGTAGCGGTGGTTTTTTTGTTTGCAAGC
AGCAGATTACGCGCAGAAAAAAAGGATCTCAAGAAGATCCTTTGATCTTTTCTACGGGGTCTGACGCTCA
GTGGAACGAAAACTCACGTTAAGGGATTTTGGTCATGCATTCTAGGTGATTAGAAAAACTCATCGAGCAT
CAAATGAAACTGCAATTTATTCATATCAGGATTATCAATACCATATTTTTGAAAAAGCCGTTTCTGTAAT
GAAGGAGAAAACTCACCGAGGCAGTTCCATAGGATGGCAAGATCCTGGTATCGGTCTGCGATTCCGACTC
GTCCAACATCAATACAACCTATTAATTTCCCCTCGTCAAAAATAAGGTTATCAAGTGAGAAATCACCATG
AGTGACGACTGAATCCGGTGAGAATGGCAAAAGTTTATGCATTTCTTTCCAGACTTGTTCAACAGGCCAG
CCATTACGCTCGTCATCAAAATCACTCGCATCAACCAAACCGTTATTCATTCGTGATTGCGCCTGAGCGA
GTCGAAATACGCGATCGCTGTTAAAAGGACAATTACAAACAGGAATCGAATGCAACCGGCGCAGGAACAC
TGCCAGCGCATCAACAATATTTTCACCTGAATCAGGATATTCTTCTAATACCTGGAATGCTGTTTTCCCT
GGGATCGCAGTGGTGAGTAACCATGCATCATCAGGAGTACGGATAAAATGCTTGATGGTCGGAAGAGGCA
TAAATTCCGTCAGCCAGTTTAGTCTGACCATCTCATCTGTAACATCATTGGCAACGCTACCTTTGCCATG
TTTCAGAAACAACTCTGGCGCATCGGGCTTCCCATACAATCGGTAGATTGTCGCACCTGATTGCCCGACA
TTATCGCGAGCCCATTTATACCCATATAAATCAGCATCCATGTTGGAATTTAATCGCGGCCTTGAGCAAG
ACGTTTCCCGTTGAATATGGCTCATAACAGAACTTATTATTTCCTTCCTCTTTTCTACAGTATTTAAAGA
TACCCCAAGAAGCTAATTATAACAAGACGAACTCCAATTCACTGTTCCTTGCATTCTAAAACCTTAAATA
CCAGAAAACAGCTTTTTCAAAGTTGTTTTCAAAGTTGGCGTATAACATAGTATCGACGGAGCCGATTTTG
AAACCGCGGTGATCACAGGCAGCAACGCTCTGTCATCGTTACAATCAACATGCTACCCTCCGCGAGATCA
TCCGTGTTTCAAACCCGGCAGCTTAGTTGCCGTTCTTCCGAATAGCATCGGTAACATGAGCAAAGTCTGC
CGCCTTACAACGGCTCTCCCGCTGACGCCGTCCCGGACTGATGGGCTGCCTGTATCGAGTGGTGATTTTG
TGCCGAGCTGCCGGTCGGGGAGCTGTTGGCTGGCTGGTGGCAGGATATATTGTGGTGTAAACATAACGAA
TTCGTCTCAGGAGAGCGATCAGCTTGCATGCCGGTCGATCTAGTAACATAGATGACACCGCGCGCGATAA
TTTATCCTAGTTTGCGCGCTATATTTTGTTTTCTATCGCGTATTAAATGTATAATTGCGGGACTCTAATC
ATAAAAACCCATCTCATAAATAACGTCATGCATTACATGTTAATTATTACATGCTTAACGTAATTCAACA
GAAATTATATGATAATCATGGCAAGACCGGCAACAGGATTCAATCTTAAGAAACTTTATTGCCAAATGTT
TGAACGATCTGCTTGACTCTAGCTAGAGTCCGAACCCCAGAGTCCCGCTCAGAAGAACTCGTCAAGAAGG
CGATAGAAGGCTATGCGCTGCGAATCGGGAGCGGCGATACCGTAAAGCACGAGGAAGCGGTCAGCCCATT
CGCCGCCAAGCTCTTCAGCAATATCACGGGTAGCCAACGCTATGTCCTGATAGCGGTCCGCCACACCCAG
CCGGCCACAGTCGATGAATCCAGAAAAGCGGCCATTTTCCACCATGATATTCGGCAAGCAGGCGTCGCCG
TGGGTCACGACGAGATCCTCGCCGTCGGGCATCCGCGCCTTGAGCCTGGCGAACAGTTCGGCTGGCGCGA
GCCCCTGATGCTCTTCGTCCAGATCATCCTGATCGACAAGACCGGCTTCCATCCGAGTACGTGCTCGCTC
GATGCGGTGTTTCGCTTGGTGGTCGAATGGGCAGGTAGCCGGATCAAGCGTATGCAGCCGCCGCATTGCA
TCAGCCATGATGGATACTTTCTCGGCAGGAGCAAGGTGAGATGACAGGAGATCCTGCCCCGGCACTTCGC
CCAATAGCAGCCAGTCCCTTCCCGCTTCAGTGACAACGTCGAGCACAGCTGCGCAAGGAACGCCCGTCGT
GGCCAGCCACGATAGCCGCGCTGCCTCGTCTTGGAGTTCATTCAGGGCACCGGACAGGTCGGTCTTGACA
AAAAGAACCGGGCGCCCCTGCGCTGACAGCCGGAACACGGCGGCATCAGAGCAGCCGATTGTCTGTTGTG
CCCAGTCATAGCCGAATAGCCTCTCCACCCAAGCGGCCGGAGAACCTGCGTGCAATCCATCTTGTTCAAT
CATGCCTCGATCGAGTTGAGAGTGAATATGAGACTCTAATTGGATACCGAGGGGAATTTATGGAACGTCA
GTGGAGCATTTTTGACAAGAAATATTTGCTAGCTGATAGTGACCTTAGGCGACTTTTGAACGCGCAATAA
TGGTTTCTGACGTATGTGCTTAGCTCATTAAACTCCAGAAACCCGCGGCTCAGTGGCTCCTTCAACGTTG
CGGTTCTGTCAGTTCCAAACGTAAAACGGCTTGTCCCGCGTCATCGGCGGGGGTCATACCGTGACTCCCT
TAATTCTCATGTATCTCCTGACGGAGTGTTTCATGTCCAAGCGAAAAGCCGCTCTACGGAATGGATCTAC
GTTACTGCCTGCATAAGGAGATCGGTGTAGCCAAGGACGAAAGCGACCCTAGGTTCTAACCGTCGACTTT
GGCGGAAAGGTTTCACTCAGGAAGCAGACACTGATTGACACGGTTTAGCAGAACGTTTGAGGACTAGGTC
AAATTGAGTGGTTTAATATCGGCATGTCTGGCTTTAAAATTCAGTATAGTGCGCTGATCGGAGATGAATT
AAAAACACGAGTTCCCAAAACCAGGCGGGCTCGCCACGTCGGCTAATCCTGGTACATTATGTGAACAATG
TTCTGAAGAAAATTTGTGAAAGAAGGACGGGTCATCGCCTACTATTAGCAACAACGGTCGGCCACACCTT
CCATTGTCGTGGCCACGCTCGGATTACACGGCAGAGGTGCTTGTGTTCCGACAGGCTAGCATATTATCCT
AAGGCGTTACCCCAATCGTTTACCGTCGGATTTGCTATAGCCCCTGAACGCTACATGTACGAAACCATGT
TATGTATGCACTAGGTCAACAATAGGACATAGCCTTGTAGTTAACACGTAGCCCGGTCGTATAAGTACAG
TAGACCCTTCGCCGGCATCCTATTTATTAAGTTATTTCTACAGCAAAACGATCATATGCAGATCCGCAGT
GGGCGGTAGACACACGTCCACCCGGCTGCTCTGTAACAGGGACTAAAGAGGTGATGATTATCGTGTGTGC
CCCGTTATGGTCGTGTTCGATCAGAGCGCCCTTGCGAGCAGTCGTATGCTTTCTCGAATTCCGAGCGGTT
AAGCGTGACAGTCCCAGCGAACCCACAAAACGTGATCGCAGTCCATGCGATCATACGCAAGAAGGAAGGT
CCCCATACACCGACGCACCAGTTTACACGCCGTATGCATAAACGAGCTGCACAAACGAGAGTGTTTGAAC
TGGACCTCTAGTTCCTCTACAAAGAACACCTTGACCTGTTGCGAAGTTGCCTTGCCTAGATGCAATGTCG
GACGTATCACTTTTGCCTCAACGACTGCTGCTTTCGCTGTAACCCAAGACAGACAACAGTAACCGCCTTT
TGAAGGCAAGTCCTCCGCCTGTGACTAACTGTGCCAAATCGTCTTCCAAACCCCTTATCCAATTTAACTC
ACCAAATTATTGCGATACAGACCCTAATTTCACATCATATGACACTAATTGCCTCTGCCAAAATTCTGTC
CTCAATGACTCCCTCTTCTCTCACCAACCAGTCAGTTGGGTTCACCCGGGTCGGACCTGAGTCGACCAAG
CCTTCTTCTCTCACCAACCAGTCGCGACCGCAGAACTTACGCTCGAGGGTCCGTCTTCTCTCACCAACCA
GTCTCCCCGGTTATCTCTCCCGTCCTAATACCTCTACGTGCAAGCAGTATAAAAACAAAATACATAAACA
TAACTAAAATCTCATATCGTTGTAATTGTCATATACTAGTGGTAATTAAGTCCAGTTACACTTAAGGTTA
AATTTGCTGACTCTTTTTTACCTTTCATTTCTGAAAATGAATGAAATTGACGAAAAGAACCAAGCACCGG
TCCAGCAAGAATGCCTCAAAGAAATGATCCAAAACGGTCATGCCCGACGAATGGGGAGTGTCGAGGACCT
TTATGTAGCTCTCAATAGACAAAACCTGTACCGAAACTTTTGCACATATGGAGAACTTTCAGACTATTGT
ACGCGAGATCAACTCACCCTGGCTCTCCGTGAAATTTGTTTGAAGAATCCGACCCTGCTTCACATCGTGT
TACCTACGCGTTGGCCAAACCACGAAAACTACTATCGTTCCTCCGAATATTACTCAAGACCGCATCCCGT
TCACGATTACATCTCCGTTTTGCAAGAATTAAAATTAAGCGGGGTCGTACTTAATGAACAACCTGAGTAT
TCAGCTGTTATGAAGCAAATTTTAGAAGAATTCAAAAATAGTAAGGGTTCTTACACAGCTAAGATATTTA
AACTTACTACAACTCTCACGATTCCTTACTTCGGCCCTACAGGACCGTCATGGCGATTAATTTGTCTTCC
CGAAGAGCATACGGAGAAATGGAAGAAATTCATATTCGTTAGCAATCACTGCATGAGTGATGGACGATCT
AGTATACACTTTTTTCATGATCTTAGAGATGAGCTTAATAACATAAAGACTCCTCCAAAAAAGCTCGACT
ACATCTTCAAGTACGAGGAGGATTATCAACTCTTAAGAAAGCTCCCCGAGCCAATAGAAAAGGTGATCGA
CTTTCGTCCCCCATACCTGTTTATACCGAAGAGCCTCCTTTCTGGATTTATCTATAACCACCTGAGATTC
TCATCAAAGGGAGTCTGTATGAGGATGGACGATGTTGAAAAGACAGATGATGTTGTCACGGAAATTATAA
ACATAAGCCCAACTGAATTCCAGGCCATAAAAGCAAATATCAAATCAAACATCCAGGGAAAGTGCACGAT
AACACCTTTTTTACACGTTTGTTGGTTTGTGAGCTTACACAAATGGGGTAAATTTTTCAAGCCCCTCAAT
TTCGAGTGGCTTACAGATATATTCATACCTGCCGATTGCAGATCACAACTCCCCGATGATGACGAGATGC
GTCAGATGTATCGATATGGTGCCAATGTCGGGTTCATAGACTTCACTCCATGGATCAGCGAGTTCGACAT
GAATGATAATAAGGAGAATTTCTGGCCGTTAATTGAGCATTACCACGAGGTAATTAGTGAAGCCTTAAGG
AATAAAAAGCACCTCCATGGCTTAGGGTTCAACATCCAAGGTTTCGTTCAGAAGTATGTCAATATCGATA
AAGTCATGTGCGATAGGGCTATCGGCAAAAGACGAGGTGGTACGCTGTTATCTAATGTGGGGTTATTTAA
TCAGCTGGAGGAGCCAGACGCCAAATACAGTATCTGTGATTTGGCATTTGGCCAATTTCAGGGATCATGG
CATCAAGCTTTCTCCTTGGGAGTGTGTTCTACTAATGTTAAGGGCATGAACATAGTGGTTGCCTCCACGA
AAAATGTCGTAGGCAGTCAAGAGTCTTTAGAAGAGTTGTGTTCCATTTATAAGGCTCTTCTGCTGGGACC
ATAGGCTTACGAAAATATAGTTGAAACAGAGCAGAGATCATGGTGTTAGCCTTCTATGGCTGAAGAAAAA
TAGTTGAAAAAATGTGTGTGTCTAGTGTTTTAGTGTGTCTGTCTGTTGAAAACAGGGAAAAAAATGTGTT
CTTTTTTCCCTGTAATAAGAAATATAGTAATGGAGTCTTTATGTGTAAGTAACCAGTAAAATGGTTTGTG
TAAACATGAATATCTCTGCATCTGTTAATTTTAACATATAAGTTTGGATATGTGTTGTGGTTTCAACTAA
TTCAAGTACTTCCTTGATAATGTTTTCCTGTTTCTAGGCTGCAAAACTATAGTAAATCTTTTAGGTTTTG
GTAAAACCTAATTCCATTGGGTGTGGTTGGAGAGCATATAGTTTTTGCGACGCTCTCCGTCAGGAGCCCT
GATTTTTTCACTACTAATAGTACTCACGGCGCAATACCAGCACAGCCTAGTCTCGCCAGAATGCTGGTCA
GCATACGAAAGAGCTTAAGGCAGGCCAATTCCACTGTCAGGGTCACTTGGGTGTTTAGCACTACCGACAG
GTACGCTAGTATGCGTTCTTCCTACCAGAGGTCTGTGGCCGCGTGGTCAAAAGTGCGGCTTTCGTATTTG
CTGCTCGTGTTTACTCTCACAAACTTGACCTGCACGCCAAAGAGATGCTTCTTGTGGAACTCGACAACGC
AACAACGCGACGGATCTACGTCACAGCGTGCATAGTGAAAACGGAGTTGCTGACGACGAAAGCGACATTG
GGATCTGTCAGTTGTCATTCGCGAAAAACATCCGTCCCCGAGGCGGACACTGATTGACGCGGTTTTGTAG
AAGGTTAGGGGAATAGGTTAGATTGAGTGGCTTAAGAATGTAAAATCTGGGATTATAGTGTAGTAATCTC
TGATTAACGGTGACGGTTTTAAGACAGGTGTTCGCAAAATCAAGCGGGGTCATTTCAACAGATATTGCTG
ATGGTTTAGGCGTACAATGCCCTGAAGAATAATTAAGAAAAAAGCACCCCTCGTCGCCTAGAATTACCTA
CCGCGGTCCACCATACCTTCGATTATCGCGCCCACTCTCCCATTAGTCGGCAGAGGTGGTTGTGTTGCGA
TAGCCCAGTATGATATTCTAAGGCGTTACGCTGATGAATATTCTACAGAGTTGCCATAGGCGTTGAACGC
TACACGGACGATACGAATTTACGTATAGAGCGGGTCATCGAAAGGTTATACTCTCGTAGTTAACATCTAG
CCCGGCCCTATCAGTACAGCAGTGCCTTGAATGACATACTCATCATTAAATTTTCTCTACAGCCAAACGA
CCAAGTGCATTTCCAGGGAGCGCGATGGAGATTCATTCTCTCGCCAGCACTGTAATAGGCACTAAAAGAG
TGATGATAATCATGAGTGCCGCGCTAAGGTGGTGTCGGAACAAAGCGGTCTTACGGTCAGTCGTATTCCT
TCTCGAGTTCCGTCCAGTTGAGCGTGTCACTCCCAGTGTACCTGCAAGCCGAGATGGCTGTGCTTGGAGT
CAATCGCATGTAGCATGGTCACCAGACACCGGGGCACCAGTTTTCACGCCTAAAGCATAAACGACGAGCA
GTCATGAAAGTCTTAGTACTGGACGTGCCGTTTCACTGCGAATATGACTCCCTCTTCTCTCACCAACCAG
TCACGACCGCTTCACGCTAAGGTGCTGGCCACGTGCTAACCTTCTTCTCTCACCAACCAGTCTGGCGTTG
ATGTGGATCGACTCTATAGCCATCTTCTCTCACCAACCAGTCCGAGGCCGTTCGTTTCCCGTCCTAATAC
CTCTACGTGCAAGCAGTATAAAAACAAAATACATAAACATAACTAAAATCTCATATCGTTGTAATTGTCA
TATACTAGTGGTAATTAAGTCCAGTTACACTTAAGGTTAAATTTGCTGACTCTTTTTTACCTTTCATTTC
TGAAAATGGTTCCTAATAAGGGTTCTTCTGATGTCTTGTCCGAACATTCTGAGCCACAGTTCACTAAGCT
GATCGCCCCTCAAGCCGGACCAAGGAAGTATAAGATCGTGTACCGAAACTTACTGACTTTCGGATATTGG
CACCTTTCTGCTGTTTATGGCTTGTACCTTTGTTTCACTTGTGCTAAATGGGCAACGATTTTGTTTGCCT
TTTTTCTTTACGTGATAGCTGAAATTGGGATTACTGGTGGAGCTCACAGACTTTGGGCACATAGAACTTA
CAAGGCTAAACTGCCCCTAGAAATTCTTCTTCTCATTATGAACTCCATAGCTTTTCAAGATACTGCATTT
ACTTGGGCCAGGGACCATAGACTTCACCACAAATACTCAGATACTGATGCAGATCCTCACAACGCAACCC
GGGGTTTTTTTTATTCCCACGTTGGGTGGTTGTTGGTCAAAAAGCATCCAGAGGTTAAGGCTAGAGGAAA
GTACTTGTCTCTCGATGACTTAAAGAATAACCCGCTATTGAAGTTCCAAAAAAAATACGCCATACTCGTA
ATTGGAACCTTATGTTTTTTGATGCCTACGTTCGTCCCGGTATACTTTTGGGGTGAAGGCATCTCTACTG
CATGGAACATCAATCTTTTACGATATGTCATGAACTTAAATATGACTTTCCTAGTCAACTCTGCTGCCCA
TATATTTGGGAACAAGCCGTATGATAAATCAATAGCTTCTGTGCAAAATATATCAGTTTCCCTGGCTACA
TTTGGGGAGGGTTTCCATAATTATCATCACACATATCCCTGGGATTATCGTGCAGCAGAACTTGGAAACA
ATAGATTGAATATGACAACCGCCTTTATTGATTTCTTCGCCTGGATAGGTTGGGCATATGATCTAAAGTC
TGTGCCACAAGAGGCTATTGCAAAACGGTGCGCAAAAACTGGAGATGGTACTGATATGTGGGGTAGGAAA
CGTTGAGCTTAAACCCAACCATACATAATAAAAAGGCGAGCTACCTCACCAACATGTTCTTGGTTCTTGA
TGGCTGCTTGAGGTTTTTCAACACAACATGAGTAAAATGGTCAATAAATATGGATATTCTCATCTTGCTT
GATTCGGGCAGGTAGGATATCAGAGAATTCTAGGTATATTTTGTAGGGAAAAAAAACTAGAATCTCTTCA
GGATCTGGATCCTAATACAAGGACATATTAATATTCCATTTTATAAACTTTGCACAAGCAAGATCTAATT
TTATGGAAGAACTGAAGGCTCTCGCGTATCATTTGCCAAAATAATTACCATCTTTTGTAATCATCTTGGA
AACTAGAGATAATATTGATAATATCCATAGTAATAATAATAATAAGAAGAACAAATATCATCATAACACA
ATAATATAGCCTTTTCATGTAAAATTTCATTTCAATGAATAGCCATGTTAGCCCATTTTCTTTCAGGAAA
GTTTATGCTTGCTTACATGAAGAAACAAAAAAAATTATGAGAAACAGAATTTACTCACTACTGTGCAAAT
TATATGTTCAACTGAGCAAACAAGTCTTCAACTACCTCTCCTCAGAGTTGAATCTGTTCCATGCTTCCTA
TAGACACAAAAGAACGATAACCACTAAGATAATTCAAAGAAGATAATAAAAGAGAATGGACCATGGGAAG
AAGAGGGGGAGGTGAAGCTGGCGCTGTCAGGAGCTAACTGAGATACTACCATAGATGACTACCCATCCCT
CTAGGCCTTAGATAACCGGATACAGTGACTTTGATAGGTTTGTGGGGTACAGCTATGACTTGCATAGCTG
CGTATGGAGGAAGGAACTTTTGCGTGTTAGTATGTTGACCCGTGTATTACGCATGCGGGTAGATCATGTG
GGTAGAGACATCCAGGTCAAGTTCTCGACCTTCTCGTGGGAGGTGATCCAGTTCACTATAGGACCATTCC
ATTCGAGCATGGCACTAAGTACGCCGTCCCCATTCTGGTAATCATCATCCCTATCAGGGTTTGGAGTGAG
TGGTGACGGTTATTCCCCAGGAATGGACTTCTTATTCACAGTCGGTCACATTGGGCTACTCCTTGGGTCT
TCCGCTTGGCCCGGTCTGTTGGGCCGCCATTGCGTGAGTTTCGGCCCTGTGCTGCGCTGTGTCGGCGATT
CTCATTGGGGCCTCACATCTGGAAACCCCGACCTATTTTGACGGCACCATTGGCGGAAGTTGCTGGGCTT
GTGCACCGTGAAGTCCTCCGCGGGCCTCCCCCCTACAAAAGACGATAAGCTCCGGCAAGCAGCATTGATC
AACGCAAGGATCGGCGATATTAACAGAGATACGGCTGATTACTCTTGTTGGTGTGGTATCGCTAAACTGC
GCCGCGGAGCCTTATGGCAAAGTCGTCCGCGAACCATTCCGGTAGCGCTTAAGGTCCATAGCACATTCAT
CGCATCCCGGCGTGCGTTCAATTTGACGACCCCTTGGCGCAAAGGTGCTGGCCACGTGCTAAATTAAAGC
GGCTGCACTGCTGTAAGGTCCGTTACGGAGAGGGCGGCCTGGGGAGAGCACTAGCCCATCGACCTGTACA
GGAACACTCTATATTGTTCTCGGACGGACAGATTACTAGAGTGCCGCTTTCAGCCCCCCTGTCGTCGCCG
ACGTCTGTAATATGGCGTTGTTGTGATTCCACTCTATTGAGGCATTAACTGATGCGTAAGGAGATCTGGA
ATGAACTGGCCTATGTCACTGAAACTGTGCAAACACCCAATGTCGTTAGTGTAGGTTCTGACCGATACCT
GCTTCGTTGAGAACTCACAATTTTACAACTGGGGACATAATCCCTACGCCCATCATCTACTCGCGTCCCT
GTGGCTCCAGTTCATGTAATGGGAGAGTATCCTCCACAAGATCTAGTGCTATGGTGGTATAGTAAGCTCG
TACTGTGGTAGATGACTCCCTCTTCTCTCACCAACCAGTCAACGCCCCGTACCGATGCTGAACAAGTCGA
TGCAGGCCCTTCTTCTCTCACCAACCAGTCCAATCCCGAGGCCTGACCCGACATATCCCATCTTCTCTCA
CCAACCAGTCGTAGCTAACTATGTTCCCGTCCTAATACCTCTACGTGCAAGCAGTATAAAAACAAAATAC
ATAAACATAACTAAAATCTCATATCGTTGTAATTGTCATATACTAGTGGTAATTAAGTCCAGTTACACTT
AAGGTTAAATTTGCTGACTCTTTTTTACCTTTCATTTCTGAAAATGGTTGTGTTGACTAGCAAGGAGACA
AAGCCTAGCGTCGCTGAATTTTACGCTGGAAAAAGTGTTTTTATTACTGGGGGTACTGGGTTTCTCGGTA
AGGTTTTCATTGAGAAACTCTTGTATTCTTGTCCAGATATAGAAAACATTTACATGTTGATCAGGGAAAA
AAAAGGTTTATCAGTTAGTGAGAGGATCAAGCAGTTTCTTGACGACCCTCTGTTTACCAGGTTGAAGGAT
AAGAGGCCTGCTGATCTTGAGAAAATCGTCCTTATTCCTGGCGACATTACTGCTCCCGACTTGGGTATTA
ACAGTGAGAACGAAAAAATGCTTATAGAAAAGGTGAGTGTTATCATACACTCAGCAGCTACCGTCAAGTT
CAATGAGCCATTGCCTACCGCTTGGAAGATCAATGTCGAGGGTACACGGATGATGTTAGCACTTAGCAGA
CGGATGAAGAGAATAGAGGTTTTCATCCATATCTCTACCGCTTACACAAATACAAACAGGGAGGTGGTTG
ATGAAATTTTGTACCCTGCACCTGCTGACATTGACCAAGTTCACCAGTACGTGAAAGATGGTATCTCTGA
AGAAGATACTGAGAAGATCCTCAATGGAAGGCCCAATACATATACTTTCACCAAGGCTCTGACCGAGCAT
TTAGTTGCTGAGAACCAAGCTTATGTGCCAACCATTATCGTTAGGCCGAGTGTTGTTGCTGCTATAAAGG
ACGAGCCACTTAAAGGATGGCTGGGCAATTGGTTTGGCGCTACCGGATTGACAGTTTTTACCGCAAAGGG
ACTAAACAGGGTCATTTATGGTCATTCCTCATACATAGTTGATCTTATTCCTGTAGATTACGTTGCTAAT
TTAGTTATCGCCGCAGGAGCCAAGTCTTCAAAATCTACAGAATTGAAAGTGTATAATTGCTGCTCTTCAA
GCTGCAACCCAGTGACCATTGGGACGTTAATGAGTATGTTCGCTGACGACGCTATAAAGCAGAAAAGTTA
TGCAATGCCGTTACCGGGTTGGTACATATTTACCAAGTATAAGTGGCTTGTGCTACTGTTGACTTTCTTA
TTTCAGGTCATTCCTGCTTATGTTACAGATCTCTCTAGGCATCTGATTGGTAAATCCCCACGTTATATCA
AGCTCCAATCCCTGGTTAATCAGACTAGATCATCTATAGATTTCTTTACCAACCACAGCTGGGTTATGAA
GGCCGACCGGGTGAGGGAGTTGTACGCATCACTGTCTCCCGCCGATAAATACCTATTCCCGTGTGATCCT
ACCGATATAAATTGGACTCATTATATACAGGATTATTGTTGGGGTGTGAGGCACTTCTTGGAAAAGAAAT
ATCGGTGAGCTTCTTTGTGGTTATTATTTAGCTTCTGTACACTAAATTTATGATGCAAGAAGCGTTGTAC
ACAACATATAGAAGAAGAGTGCGAGGTGAAGCAAGTAGGAGAAATGTTAGGAAAGCTCCTATACAAAAGG
ATGGCATGTTGAAGATTAGCATCTTTTTAATCCCAAGTTTAAATATAAAGCATATTTTATGTACCACTTT
CTTTATCTGGGGTTTGTAATCCCTTTATATCTTTATGCAATCTTTACGTTAGTTAATATCTATCTATCGA
TATTCTAGTATCTTATACTATAGATCCAACTGAACCAAGAAATTATGAACCGTGTCTTCCAGAAATTCTA
ATAATGATGGGAGCAATATAAATATAAGGATGTCTTTGACAATAAAAGGGCGGTGGAAGAGTTATAGTGA
AAGCTTCTGGCCATCAAATGGGCTCTTTGTCACATGATTGAACTACTTCACCACCTACCGTTGGTATCCA
TAGTAAATTGAGATTAAAAAAAGTTAAAACAAACTATTCATTCCATGTCATTTTACTTTTCAACTTGCTA
TCTTCTAATTATAAGTGGGTTGTGGAGAGAGCACTGTTGGGTCAGCAAAGCAAAGTAGATTATACTCTAT
AATATTATGATGATTAGTCAACTGCTGCTCACTTACAACGATGGAAATGGGGATGAGGGTAACTTTACGC
TGTCATGAGACGAATTCTGACAGGATATATTGGCGGGTAAACCTAAGAGAAAAGAGCGTTTATTAGAATA
ATCGGATATTTAAAAGGGCGTGAAAAGGTTTATCCGTTCGTCCATTTGTATGTGCATGCCAACCACAGGG
TTCCCCTCGGGATCAAAGTACTTTGATCCAACCCCTCCGCTGCTATAGTGCAGTCGGCTTCTGACGTTCA
GTGCAGCCGTCATCTGAAAACGACATGTCGCACAAGTCCTAAGTTACGCGACAGGCTGCCGCCCTGCCCT
TTTCCTGGCGTTTTCTTGTCGCGTGTTTTAGTCGCATAAAGTAGAATACTTGCGACTAGAACCGGAGACA
TTACGCCATGAACAAGAGCGCCGCCGCTGGCCTGCTGGGCTATGCCCGCGTCAGCACCGACGACCAGGAC
TTGACCAACCAACGGGCCGAACTGCACGCGGCCGGCTGCACCAAGCTGTTTTCCGAGAAGATCACCGGCA
CCAGGCGCGACCGCCCGGAGCTGGCCAGGATGCTTGACCACCTACGCCCTGGCGACGTTGTGACAGTGAC
CAGGCTAGACCGCCTGGCCCGCAGCACCCGCGACCTACTGGACATTGCCGAGCGCATCCAGGAGGCCGGC
GCGGGCCTGCGTAGCCTGGCAGAGCCGTGGGCCGACACCACCACGCCGGCCGGCCGCATGGTGTTGACCG
TGTTCGCCGGCATTGCCGAGTTCGAGCGTTCCCTAATCATCGACCGCACCCGGAGCGGGCGCGAGGCCGC
CAAGGCCCGAGGCGTGAAGTTTGGCCCCCGCCCTACCCTCACCCCGGCACAGATCGCGCACGCCCGCGAG
CTGATCGACCAGGAAGGCCGCACCGTGAAAGAGGCGGCTGCACTGCTTGGCGTGCATCGCTCGACCCTGT
ACCGCGCACTTGAGCGCAGCGAGGAAGTGACGCCCACCGAGGCCAGGCGGCGCGGTGCCTTCCGTGAGGA
CGCATTGACCGAGGCCGACGCCCTGGCGGCCGCCGAGAATGAACGCCAAGAGGAACAAGCATGAAACCGC
ACCAGGACGGCCAGGACGAACCGTTTTTCATTACCGAAGAGATCGAGGCGGAGATGATCGCGGCCGGGTA
CGTGTTCGAGCCGCCCGCGCACCTCTCAACCGTGCGGCTGCATGAAATCCTGGCCGGTTTGTCTGATGCC
AAGCTGGCGGCCTGGCCGGCCAGCTTGGCCGCTGAAGAAACCGAGCGCCGCCGTCTAAAAAGGTGATGTG
TATTTGAGTAAAACAGCTTGCGTCATGCGGTCGCTGCGTATATGATGCGATGAGTAAATAAACAAATACG
CAAGGGGAACGCATGAAGGTTATCGCTGTACTTAACCAGAAAGGCGGGTCAGGCAAGACGACCATCGCAA
CCCATCTAGCCCGCGCCCTGCAACTCGCCGGGGCCGATGTTCTGTTAGTCGATTCCGATCCCCAGGGCAG
TGCCCGCGATTGGGCGGCCGTGCGGGAAGATCAACCGCTAACCGTTGTCGGCATCGACCGCCCGACGATT
GACCGCGACGTGAAGGCCATCGGCCGGCGCGACTTCGTAGTGATCGACGGAGCGCCCCAGGCGGCGGACT
TGGCTGTGTCCGCGATCAAGGCAGCCGACTTCGTGCTGATTCCGGTGCAGCCAAGCCCTTACGACATATG
GGCCACCGCCGACCTGGTGGAGCTGGTTAAGCAGCGCATTGAGGTCACGGATGGAAGGCTACAAGCGGCC
TTTGTCGTGTCGCGGGCGATCAAAGGCACGCGCATCGGCGGTGAGGTTGCCGAGGCGCTGGCCGGGTACG
AGCTGCCCATTCTTGAGTCCCGTATCACGCAGCGCGTGAGCTACCCAGGCACTGCCGCCGCCGGCACAAC
CGTTCTTGAATCAGAACCCGAGGGCGACGCTGCCCGCGAGGTCCAGGCGCTGGCCGCTGAAATTAAATCA
AAACTCATTTGAGTTAATGAGGTAAAGAGAAAATGAGCAAAAGCACAAACACGCTAAGTGCCGGCCGTCC
GAGCGCACGCAGCAGCAAGGCTGCAACGTTGGCCAGCCTGGCAGACACGCCAGCCATGAAGCGGGTCAAC
TTTCAGTTGCCGGCGGAGGATCACACCAAGCTGAAGATGTACGCGGTACGCCAAGGCAAGACCATTACCG
AGCTGCTATCTGAATACATCGCGCAGCTACCAGAGTAAATGAGCAAATGAATAAATGAGT
